Addgene plasmid #20605: pWZL Neo Myr Flag PRKCI
Depositing lab: William Hahn & Jean Zhao. Publication: Integrative Genomic Approaches Identify IKBKE as a Breast Cancer Oncogene (Kinase Library Clones). Boehm JS, Zhao JJ, Yao J, Kim SY, Firestein R, Dunn IF, Sjostrom SK, Garraway LA, Weremowicz S, Richardson AL, Greulich H, Stewart CJ, Mulvey LA, Shen RR, Ambrogio L, Hirozane-Kishikawa T, Hill DE, Vidal M, Meyerson M, Grenier JK, Hinkle G, Root DE, Roberts TM, Lander ES, Polyak K, Hahn WC. Cell. 2007 Jun 15. 129(6):1065-1079. 10.1016/j.cell.2007.03.052 PubMed 17574021.
Backbone
  Vector backbone: pWZL-Neo-Myr-Flag-DEST
  Backbone manufacturer: William Hahn Lab (available at Addgene, #15300)
  Vector type: Mammalian Expression, Retroviral
  Selectable markers: Neomycin (select with G418)
Growth in bacteria
  Bacterial resistance: Ampicillin, 100 μg/mL
  Growth temperature: 37°C
  Growth strain: Stbl3
  Growth instructions: Stbl3 cells to prevent recombination.
  Copy number: Unknown
Gene/Insert
  Gene/Insert name: PRKCI (alt name: protein kinase C, iota)
  Species: H. sapiens (human)
  GenBank ID: NM_002740
  Entrez Gene: PRKCI (a.k.a. DXS1179E, PKCI, nPKC-iota)
  Tag / fusion protein: Myr (N terminal on backbone); Flag (N terminal on backbone)
  Cloning method: Gateway Cloning
  Sequencing primers: 5′ pWZL-Fwd (GAA CCT CCT CGT TCG ACC); 3′ pWZL-Rev (TTC CGG GCC CTC ACA TTG)
Resource information
  A portion of this plasmid was derived from a plasmid made by: 2-F6
Terms and licenses: Academic/Nonprofit Terms; Industry Terms: Not Available to Industry
Depositor comments: ORFs were cloned into Gateway compatible pEntry vectors. An LR recombination reaction was performed to move the ORF to pWZL-Neo-Myr-Flag DEST such that the ORF would have 5' myristoylation and flag tags. This plasmid is part of a kinase library, and the gene has been verified, but has not been fully sequenced for minor mutations. Please see the following link for plasmids from this article that are not part of the kinase library http://www.addgene.org/pubmed/17574021
How to cite: pWZL Neo Myr Flag PRKCI was a gift from William Hahn & Jean Zhao (Addgene plasmid # 20605)
