[The description below was written by a language model from this plasmid's Addgene catalogue record.]
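Description:
pWZL Neo Myr Flag PRKCI is a retroviral mammalian expression plasmid carrying the human PRKCI open reading frame, which encodes the atypical protein kinase C iota. It was built in the Gateway destination backbone pWZL-Neo-Myr-Flag-DEST. The ORF was first placed in a Gateway-compatible entry vector and then transferred by an LR recombination reaction, so that it sits in frame downstream of backbone-encoded N-terminal myristoylation and Flag sequences. A myristoylation signal directs lipid modification and membrane association of the fusion protein, a strategy commonly used to push kinases toward an activated state. The Flag epitope allows detection or immunoprecipitation of the expressed protein. The plasmid is propagated in bacteria under ampicillin selection, with a recombination-deficient strain recommended to limit rearrangement, as is usual for vectors carrying retroviral repeats. Transduced or transfected mammalian cells are selected with G418 through the neomycin resistance marker. The record does not state the promoter driving the insert or the arrangement of the neomycin cassette, and no feature table is provided; copy number is listed as unknown.

The construct belongs to a library of myristoylated, Flag-tagged human kinase clones assembled for gain-of-function screening in an integrative genomic study that identified a breast cancer oncogene. Its typical use is therefore to produce retrovirus for stable expression of membrane-targeted PRKCI in mammalian cells, for example in transformation or signalling assays. The depositors note that the identity of the gene has been verified, but the clone has not been fully sequenced, so minor mutations cannot be excluded.
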