>Addgene plasmid #20605 | pWZL Neo Myr Flag PRKCI | addgene partial sequence | sequence record 26429 | 20605 with hPRKCI-F (5' tctgcacagaccgaatatgg 3')
TCAACTGCAAACTCTTGGTTCATAAGAAGTGCCATAAACTCGTCACAATTGAATGTGGGCGGCATTCTTT
GCCACAGGAACCAGTGATGCCCATGGATCAGTCATCCATGCATTCTGACCATGCACAGACAGTAATTCCA
TATAATCCTTCAAGTCATGAGAGTTTGGATCAAGTTGGTGAAGAAAAAGAGGCAATGAACACCAGGGAAA
GTGGCAAAGCTTCATCCAGTCTAGGTCTTCAGGATTTTGATTTGCTCCGGGTAATAGGAAGAGGAAGTTA
TGCCAAAGTACTGTTGGTTCGATTAAAAAAACAGATCGTATTTATGCAATGAAAGTTGTGAAAAAAGAGC
TTGTTAATGATGATGAGGATATTGATTGGGTACAGACAGAGAAGCATGTGTTTGAGCAGGCATCCAATCA
TCCTTTCCTTGTTGGGCTGCATTCTTGCTTTCAGACAGAAAGCAGATTGTTCTTTGTTATAGAGTATGTA
AATGGAGGAGACCTAATGTTTCATATGCAGCGACAAAGAAAACTTCCTGAAGAACATGCCAGATTTTACT
CTGCAGAAATCAGTCTAGCATTAAATTATCTTCATGAGCGAGGGATAATTTATAGAGATTTGAAACTGGA
CAATGTATTACTGGACTCTGAAGGCCACATTAAACTCACTGACTACGGCATGTGTAAGGAAGGATTACGG
CCAGGAGATACAACCAGCACTTTCTGTGGTACTCCTAATTACATTGCTCCTGAAATTTTAAGAGGAGAAG
ATTATGGTTTCAGTGTTGACTGGTGGGCTCTTGGAGTGCTCATGTTTGAGATGATGGCAGGAAGGTCTCC
ATTTGATATTGTTGGGAGCTCCGATAACCCTGACCAGAACACAGAGGATTATCTCTTCCAAGTTATTTTG
GAAAAACAAATTCGCATACCACGTTCTCTGTCTGTAAAAGCTGC
