>Addgene plasmid #20605 | pWZL Neo Myr Flag PRKCI | addgene partial sequence | sequence record 26430 | 20605 with pWZL-Fwd
CTCCTTCTCTAGGCGCCGGCCGGATCCAGAATTCGCCACCATGGGGTCTTCAAAATCTAAACCAAAGGAC
CCCAGCCAGCGCCGGCGCAGGATCCGAGGTTACCTTGACTACAAAGACGATGACGACAAGCAATTGACAA
GTTTGTACAAAAAAGTTGGCATGTCCCACACGGTCGCAGGCGGCGGCAGCGGGGACCATTCCCAC
[249 nt withheld, positions 206-454]
TGTGTACCAGAACGTCCTGGGATGCCTTGTCCAGGAGAAGATAAATCCATCTACCGTAGAGGTGCACGCC
GCTGGAGAAAGCTTTATTGTGCCAATGGCCACACTTTCCAAGCCAAGCGTTTCAACAGGCGTGCTCACTG
TGCCATCTGCACAGACCGAATATGGGGACTTGGACGCCAAGGATATAAGTGCATCAACTGCAAACTCTTG
GTTCATAAGAAGTGCCATAAACTCGTCACAATTGAATGTGGGCGGCATTCTTTGCCACAGGAACCAGTGA
TGCCCATGG
